>Addgene plasmid #220682 | AiP1928 - pAAV-AiE2472m-minBG-SYFP2-WPRE-BGHpA | addgene full sequence | sequence record 465220 | Addgene NGS Result
CCTGCAGGCAGCTGCGCGCTCGCTCGCTCACTGAGGCCGCCCGGGCGTCGGGCGACCTTTGGTCGCCCGG
CCTCAGTGAGCGAGCGAGCGCGCAGAGAGGGAGTGGCCAACTCCATCACTAGGGGTTCCTGCGGCCGCAA
GCCTGTGTGTGTTGTCGGGGTTCCTGCGGCCGCAAGCCTGTGTGTGTTGTCATCATGGTGGCTGAGTGGA
AATGCACAGGATATTTCTCAAGCCTAGGCTCAGAACTGGCAGAGCACTGCATCTGCAGCTTTCTGCGGAG
CAAAACAGATCACTACGCCCTCTGAGAATCAAATGAGTGGAGAAGAAGGAGACTTCCTTCCATGAAAGGG
GCTTGGGAGGCACGGTGGCGCAAGGGGCATTGGCAGTGGTCATTCTTCAGATTCTTCCATTCTTTGCTCT
TCATTGTTGTAGAGATTTTATAAGAATAAACCCGGAGTTGCCTACGGCAGCAGCCTGCACACAGACGCGC
AATCCTTGTGTCAACATCTCCCTTCATACAAAAAAGCTAAGAGCAGGACCAGACGCGATAGATCGTCCAG
GTGCACAGCGATAGGAAGCTGCGACAGGAAGAGAACAGATGAACTTTTCAGCGCGTGCCTGAGCATTGCT
TACGCCTGTTTCATCAGGCAAGTGTTTTCAAAAGAGATTTCAAAAGAGCGAAATTATAGGCCTCGCTTTT
AGCAAACCTTGGCAATGTGGTGTCTCTCTTGCTCTCCTTTCTTTCCTCCCCCAAGAATACCCTCTGGAAT
GATAGGACTTCACCTTCTCATCTCTAGAGGAACAATGCGTTATTTTGGTCTGCCTTTGATCACCAGTGAT
TCACTTTAAAGGCAGCGCTGCTGGGAACGCGCACAGGAAGTTGGGCTGCAATCAGAAAAATGACTATGTA
AAAATGGCCTCCTCTATCTTTCTGCTCTTGTATTTCCCTAGGAGGTTTTTTTTTTTTTTTTTCCCCCTCC
TTCCCCTTCACTTCCTAATTCATTGGCCCGTGGAGACCCAGCCTGACTGAGAAGGTAGACTGTGTGGTGT
TTATCTGGCTGTTCTCGCCATATCCTCTCTGAGTTCTGCCAAGGAATTAACTGGAGATTATATTATTATG
TAATTTGCCAAAACAAAATTTGACTTAAGGCTGCCAAGCAGCTAAAGTAAGATTTTATTTTATTTTATTT
TTTACTTTAAAAAGTAGTCAGAAACGATGCATTAAATTACGATTACAATGATGGTAATTTCACCGGAGCT
CGGGCTGGGCATAAAAGTCAGGGCAGAGCCATCTATTGCTTACATTTGCTTCTGGGATCCAGATCTTTCG
AAGCTAGCGCTACCGGTCGCCACCATGGTGAGCAAGGGCGAGGAGCTGTTCACCGGGGTGGTGCCCATCC
TGGTCGAGCTGGACGGCGACGTAAACGGCCACAAGTTCAGCGTGTCCGGCGAGGGCGAGGGCGATGCCAC
CTACGGCAAGCTGACCCTGAAGCTGATCTGCACCACCGGCAAGCTGCCCGTGCCCTGGCCCACCCTCGTG
ACCACCCTGGGCTACGGCGTGCAGTGCTTCGCCCGCTACCCCGACCACATGAAGCAGCACGACTTCTTCA
AGTCCGCCATGCCCGAAGGCTACGTCCAGGAGCGCACCATCTTCTTCAAGGACGACGGCAACTACAAGAC
CCGCGCCGAGGTGAAGTTCGAGGGCGACACCCTGGTGAACCGCATCGAGCTGAAGGGCATCGACTTCAAG
GAGGACGGCAACATCCTGGGGCACAAGCTGGAGTACAACTACAACAGCCACAACGTCTATATCACCGCCG
ACAAGCAGAAGAACGGCATCAAGGCCAACTTCAAGATCCGCCACAACATCGAGGACGGCGGCGTGCAGCT
CGCCGACCACTACCAGCAGAACACCCCCATCGGCGACGGCCCCGTGCTGCTGCCCGACAACCACTACCTG
AGCTACCAGTCCAAGCTGAGCAAAGACCCCAACGAGAAGCGCGATCACATGGTCCTGCTGGAGTTCGTGA
CCGCCGCCGGGATCACTCTCGGCATGGACGAGCTGTACAAGTAAGTCGACGGCGCGCCGCGGCCGCGAAT
TCGATATCATAATCAACCTCTGGATTACAAAATTTGTGAAAGATTGACTGGTATTCTTAACTATGTTGCT
CCTTTTACGCTATGTGGATACGCTGCTTTAATGCCTTTGTATCATGCTATTGCTTCCCGTATGGCTTTCA
TTTTCTCCTCCTTGTATAAATCCTGGTTAGTTCTTGCCACGGCGGAACTCATCGCCGCCTGCCTTGCCCG
CTGCTGGACAGGGGCTCGGCTGTTGGGCACTGACAATTCCGTGGCTCGAGAGATCTTCGACTGTGCCTTC
TAGTTGCCAGCCATCTGTTGTTTGCCCCTCCCCCGTGCCTTCCTTGACCCTGGAAGGTGCCACTCCCACT
GTCCTTTCCTAATAAAATGAGGAAATTGCATCGCATTGTCTGAGTAGGTGTCATTCTATTCTGGGGGGTG
GGGTGGGGCAGGACAGCAAGGGGGAGGATTGGGAAGACAATAGCAGGCATGAGATCTCACGTGCGGACCG
AGCGGCCGCAGGAACCCCTAGTGATGGAGTTGGCCACTCCCTCTCTGCGCGCTCGCTCGCTCACTGAGGC
CGGGCGACCAAAGGTCGCCCGACGCCCGGGCTTTGCCCGGGCGGCCTCAGTGAGCGAGCGAGCGCGCAGC
TGCCTGCAGGGGCGCCTGATGCGGTATTTTCTCCTTACGCATCTGTGCGGTATTTCACACCGCATA
[95 nt withheld, positions 2797-2891]
T
[46 nt withheld, positions 2893-2938]
C
[141 nt withheld, positions 2940-3080]
CCTTTGACGTTGGAGTCCACGTTCTTT
[37 nt withheld, positions 3108-3144]
ACTCTATCTCGGGCTATTCTTTTGATTTATAAGGGATTTTGCCGATTTCGGTCTATTGGTTAAAAAATGA
GCTGATTTAACAAAAATTTAACGCGAATTTTAACAAAATATTAACGTTTACAATTTTATGGTGCACTCTC
AGTACAATCTGCTCTGATGCCGCATAGTTAAGCCAGCCCCGACACCCGCCAACACCCGCTGACGCGCCCT
GACGGGCTTGTCTGCTCCCGGCATCCGCTTACAGACAAGCTGTGACCGTCTCCGGGAGCTGCATGTGTCA
GAGGTTTTCACCGTCATCACCGAAACGCGCGAGACGAAAGGGCCTCGTGATACGCCTATTTTTATAGGTT
AATGTCATGATAATAATGGTTTCTTAGACGTCAGGTGGCACTTTTCGGGGAAATGTGCGCGGAACCCCTA
TTTGTTTATTTTTCTAAATACATTCAAATATGTATCCGCTCATGAGACAATAACCCTGATAAATGCTTCA
ATAATATTGAAAAAGGAAGAGTATGAGTATTCAACATTTCCGTGTCGCCCTTATTCCCTTTTTTGCGGCA
TTTTGCCTTCCTGTTTTTGCTCACCCAGAAACGCTGGTGAAAGTAAAAGATGCTGAAGATCAGTTGGGTG
CACGAGTGGGTTACATCGAACTGGATCTCAACAGCGGTAAGATCCTTGAGAGTTTTCGCCCCGAAGAACG
TTTTCCAATGATGAGCACTTTTAAAGTTCTGCTATGTGGCGCGGTATTATCCCGTATTGACGCCGGGCAA
GAGCAACTCGGTCGCCGCATACACTATTCTCAGAATGACTTGGTTGAGTACTCACCAGTCACAGAAAAGC
ATCTTACGGATGGCATGACAGTAAGAGAATTATGCAGTGCTGCCATAACCATGAGTGATAACACTGCGGC
CAACTTACTTCTGACAACGATCGGAGGACCGAAGGAGCTAACCGCTTTTTTGCACAACATGGGGGATCAT
GTAACTCGCCTTGATCGTTGGGAACCGGAGCTGAATGAAGCCATACCAAACGACGAGCGTGACACCACGA
TGCCTGTAGCAATGGCAACAACGTTGCGCAAACTATTAACTGGCGAACTACTTACTCTAGCTTCCCGGCA
ACAATTAATAGACTGGATGGAGGCGGATAAAGTTGCAGGACCACTTCTGCGCTCGGCCCTTCCGGCTGGC
TGGTTTATTGCTGATAAATCTGGAGCCGGTGAGCGTGGGTCTCGCGGTATCATTGCAGCACTGGGGCCAG
ATGGTAAGCCCTCCCGTATCGTAGTTATCTACACGACGGGGAGTCAGGCAACTATGGATGAACGAAATAG
ACAGATCGCTGAGATAGGTGCCTCACTGATTAAGCATTGGTAACTGTCAGACCAAGTTTACTCATATATA
CTTTAGATTGATTTAAAACTTCATTTTTAATTTAAAAGGATCTAGGTGAAGATCCTTTTTGATAATCTCA
TGACCAAAATCCCTTAACGTGAGTTTTCGTTCCACTGAGCGTCAGACCCCGTAGAAAAGATCAAAGGATC
TTCTTGAGATCCTTTTTTTCTGCGCGTAATCTGCTGCTTGCAAACAAAAAAACCACCGCTACCAGCGGTG
GTTTGTTTGCCGGATCAAGAGCTACCAACTCTTTTTCCGAAGGTAACTGGCTTCAGCAGAGCGCAGATAC
CAAATACTGTTCTTCTAGTGTAGCCGTAGTTAGGCCACCACTTCAAGAACTCTGTAGCACCGCCTACATA
CCTCGCTCTGCTAATCCTGTTACCAGTGGCTGCTGCCAGTGGCGATAAGTCGTGTCTTACCGGGTTGGAC
TCAAGACGATAGTTACCGGATAAGGCGCAGCGGTCGGGCTGAACGGGGGGTTCGTGCACACAGCCCAGCT
TGGAGCGAACGACCTACACCGAACTGAGATACCTACAGCGTGAGCTATGAGAAAGCGCCACGCTTCCCGA
AGGGAGAAAGGCGGACAGGTATCCGGTAAGCGGCAGGGTCGGAACAGGAGAGCGCACGAGGGAGCTTCCA
GGGGGAAACGCCTGGTATCTTTATAGTCCTGTCGGGTTTCGCCACCTCTGACTTGAGCGTCGATTTTTGT
GATGCTCGTCAGGGGGGCGGAGCCTATGGAAAAACGCCAGCAACGCGGCCTTTTTACGGTTCCTGGCCTT
TTGCTGGCCTTTTGCTCACATGT
Features (pLannotate 1.2.2; 14 found; start..end, strand, type, name):
     12..39      +  repeat_region  AAV2 ITR (fragment): inverted terminal repeat of adeno-associated virus serotype 2 inverted
     68..95      +  repeat_region  AAV2 ITR (fragment): inverted terminal repeat of adeno-associated virus serotype 2 inverted
   1355..2071    +  CDS            SYFP2: SYFP2 is a basic (constitutively fluorescent) yellow fluorescent protein published in 2006, derived from Aequorea victoria. It is reported to be a very rapidly-maturing monomer with moderate acid sensitivity.
   2111..2268    +  misc_feature   WPRE (fragment): woodchuck hepatitis virus posttranscriptional regulatory element
   2274..2354    +  misc_feature   WPRE (fragment): woodchuck hepatitis virus posttranscriptional regulatory element
   2371..2482    +  polyA_signal   bGH poly(A) signal: bovine growth hormone polyadenylation signal
   2600..2740    +  repeat_region  AAV2 ITR: inverted terminal repeat of adeno-associated virus serotype 2 inverted
   2745..2796    -  misc_feature   bom (fragment): basis of mobility region from pBR322
   2815..3270    +  rep_origin     f1 ori (sequence partly withheld): f1 bacteriophage origin of replication; arrow indicates direction of (+) strand synthesis
   3271..3320    -  misc_feature   bom (fragment): basis of mobility region from pBR322
   3422..3457    -  CDS            rop (fragment): Rop protein, which maintains plasmids at low copy number; rop
   3552..3656    +  promoter       AmpR promoter: bla
   3657..4517    +  CDS            AmpR: β-lactamase; bla; confers resistance to ampicillin, carbenicillin, and related antibiotics
   4688..5276    +  rep_origin     ori: high-copy-number ColE1/pMB1/pBR322/pUC origin of replication
