[The description below was written by a language model from this plasmid's Addgene catalogue record and pLannotate feature annotations shown in this document.]
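Description:
AiP1928 - pAAV-AiE2472m-minBG-SYFP2-WPRE-BGHpA is an adeno-associated virus transfer plasmid built on a pAAV2 backbone, about 5.3 kb in the sequenced record. It is one of a large collection of enhancer-driven AAV reporter vectors made for genetic access to defined brain cell types. In bacteria it is maintained as a high-copy plasmid through a ColE1/pUC-type origin and selected with ampicillin via the β-lactamase gene and its native promoter. An f1 phage origin and short remnants of pBR322 bom and rop sequences are also present in the backbone. The recorded host is a recombination-deficient cloning strain, which is common for ITR-containing plasmids because the repeats are prone to rearrangement.

The payload lies between AAV2 inverted terminal repeats, the cis elements needed for replication and packaging of the vector genome into capsids. The right-hand ITR is annotated in full, whereas the left one is detected only as two short fragments. The AiE2472m enhancer is placed upstream of a minimal beta-globin promoter (minBG). This promoter has little activity on its own, so expression depends on the enhancer's cell-type specificity. Neither element is annotated in the feature table, but both presumably occupy the unannotated region between the left ITR and the coding sequence, and the enhancer is flanked by retained MluI and SgrAI sites. The reporter is SYFP2, a fast-maturing monomeric yellow fluorescent protein. It is followed by a WPRE, annotated as two fragments and possibly a shortened form, which boosts transcript stability and expression, and by the bovine growth hormone polyadenylation signal. The record does not state which brain cell population the enhancer targets. The construct is used to produce AAV that labels enhancer-defined cells with yellow fluorescence.
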