Addgene plasmid #220682: AiP1928 - pAAV-AiE2472m-minBG-SYFP2-WPRE-BGHpA
Purpose: AiE2472m is an enhancer sequence, designed to drive AAV-mediated transgene expression in specific populations of brain cells
Depositing lab: Allen Institute for Brain Science & Bosiljka Tasic. Depositing organization: Allen Institute. Publication: A suite of enhancer AAVs and transgenic mouse lines for genetic access to cortical cell types. Ben-Simon Y, Hooper M, Narayan S, Daigle TL, Dwivedi D, Way SW, Oster A, Stafford DA, Mich JK, Taormina MJ, Martinez RA, Opitz-Araya X, Roth JR, Alexander JR, Allen S, Amster A, Arbuckle J, Ayala A, Baker PM, Bakken TE, Barcelli T, Barta S, Bendrick J, Bertagnolli D, Bielstein C, Bishwakarma P, Bowlus J, Boyer G, Brouner K, Casian B, Casper T, Chakka AB, Chakrabarty R, Chance RK, Chavan S, Clark M, Colbert K, Collman F, Daniel S, Departee M, DiValentin P, Donadio N, Dotson N, Egdorf T, Fliss T, Gabitto M, Garcia J, Gary A, Gasperini M, Gloe J, Goldy J, Gore BB, Graybuck L, Greisman N, Haeseleer F, Halterman C, Haradon Z, Hastings SD, Helback O, Ho W, Hockemeyer D, Huang C, Huff S, Hunker A, Johansen N, Jones D, Juneau Z, Kalmbach B, Kannan M, Khem S, Kussick E, Kutsal R, Larsen R, Lee C, Lee AY, Leibly M, Lenz GH, Li S, Liang E, Lusk N, Madigan Z, Malloy J, Malone J, McCue R, Melchor J, Mollenkopf T, Moosman S, Morin E, Newman D, Ng L, Ngo K, Omstead V, Otto S, Oyama A, Pena N, Pham T, Phillips E, Pom CA, Potekhina L, Ransford S, Ray PL, Rette D, Reynoldson C, Rimorin C, Rocha D, Ruiz A, Sanchez REA, Sawyer L, Sedeno-Cortes A, Sevigny JP, Shapovalova N, Shepard N, Shulga L, Sigler AR, Siverts L, Soliman S, Somasundaram S, Staats B, Stewart K, Szelenyi E, Tieu M, Trader C, Tran A, van Velthoven CTJ, Walker M, Wang Y, Weed N, Wirthlin M, Wood T, Wynalda B, Yao Z, Zhou T, Ariza J, Dee N, Reding M, Ronellenfitch K, Mufti S, Sunkin SM, Smith KA, Esposito L, Waters J, Thyagarajan B, Yao S, Lein ES, Zeng H, Levi BP, Ngai J, Ting JT, Tasic B. Cell. 2025 May 16:S0092-8674(25)00513-6. doi: 10.1016/j.cell.2025.05.002. PubMed 40403729.
Backbone
  Vector backbone: pAAV2
  Vector type: AAV
Growth in bacteria
  Bacterial resistance: Ampicillin, 100 μg/mL
  Growth temperature: 37°C
  Growth strain: NEB Stable
  Copy number: High Copy
Gene/Insert
  Gene/Insert name: SYFP2
  Species: Synthetic
  Promoter: minBG
  Cloning method: Gibson Cloning
Terms and licenses: Academic/Nonprofit Terms; Industry Terms: Not Available to Industry
Depositor comments: 5' Cloning Site: MluI (not destroyed), 3' Cloning Site: SgrAI (not destroyed). Please visit https://doi.org/10.1101/2024.06.10.597244 for bioRxiv preprint.
How to cite: AiP1928 - pAAV-AiE2472m-minBG-SYFP2-WPRE-BGHpA was a gift from Allen Institute for Brain Science & Bosiljka Tasic (Addgene plasmid # 220682 ; http://n2t.net/addgene:220682 ; RRID:Addgene_220682)
